>Addgene plasmid #65071 | RhoC FLARE.sc mCer, mVenus - wt | addgene partial sequence | sequence record 118291 | CMV-F 5'-CGCAAATGGGCGGTAGGCGTG-3'
CGTCGTTTAGTGACCGTCAGATCACTAGATGCTTTATTGCGGTAGTTTATCACAGTTAAATTGCTAACGC
CAGTCTCGAACTTAACGTGCAGAAGTTGGTCGTGAGGCACTGGGCAGGTAAGTATCGGGCCCTTTGTGCG
GGGGGAGCGGCTCGNGGCTGTCCGCGGGGGGACGGCTGCCTTCGGGGGGGACGGGGCAGGGCGGGGTTCG
GCTTCTGGCGTGTGACCGGCGGCTCTAGAGCCTCTGCTAACCATGTTCATGCCTTCTTCTTTTTCCTACA
GCTCCTGGGCAACGTGCTGGTTATTGTGCTGTCTCATCATTTTGGCAAAGAATTGGATCGGACCGAAATT
AATACGACTCACTATAGGGGAATTGTGAGCGGATAACAATTCCCCGGAGTTAATCCGGGACCTTTAATTC
AACCCAACACAATATATTATAGTTAAATAAGAATTATTATCAAATCATTTGTATATTAATTAAAATACTA
TACTGTAAATTACATTTTATTTACAATCAAAGGAGATATACCATGGCGCGAGGCCTTCTGGAAGAACAGT
ATTTTGAATTGACGCAAGAAAGCAAGAAAGCTGCTTCAAGAAATAGACAAGAGATTACAGATAAAGATCA
CACTGTTAGTCGGCTTGAAGAAGCAAACAGCATGCTAACCAAAGATATTGAAATATTAAGAAGAGAGAAT
GAAGAGCTAACAGAGAAAATGAAGAA
