>Addgene plasmid #65071 | RhoC FLARE.sc mCer, mVenus - wt | addgene partial sequence | sequence record 118292 | mVenus-R 5'-cgaagcactgcaggccgtagc-3'
GGCAGCTTGCCGGTGGTGCAGATCAACTTCAGGGTCAGCTTGCCGTAGGTGGCATCGCCCTCGCCCTCGC
CGGACACGCTGAACTTGTGGCCGTTTACGTCGCCGTCCAGCTCGACCAGGATGGGCACCACCCCGGTGAA
CAGCTCCTCGCCCTTGCTCACCATTGCGGCCGCNGATCCACCTTTAGTAGAACCTTCACCAGAACCAGGT
TTACCAGAACCAGAAGTAGATCCACCTTTAGTAGAACCTTCACCAGAACCAGGTTTACCAGAACCAGAAG
TAGATCCACCTTTAGTAGAACCTTCACCAGAACCAGGTTTACCAGAACCAGAAGTAGATCCACCTTTAGT
AGAACCTTCACCAGAACCAGGTTTACCAGAACCAGAAGTTAAGCTTTTGTACAGCTCGTCCATGCCGAGA
GTGATCCCGGCGGCGGTCACGAACTCCAGCAGGACCATGTGATCGCGCTTCTCGTTGGGGTCTTTGCTCA
GCTTGGACTGGGTGCTCAGGTAGTGGTTGTCGGGCAGCAGCACGGGGCCGTCGCCGATGGGGGTGTTCTG
CTGGTAGTGGTCGGCGAGCTGCACGCTGCCGTCCTCNATGTTGTGGCGGATCTTGAAGTTGGCCTTGATG
CCGTTCTTCTGCTTGTCGGCGGT
