>Addgene plasmid #65071 | RhoC FLARE.sc mCer, mVenus - wt | addgene partial sequence | sequence record 120970 | Bglob-pA-R 5'-ttttggcagagggaaaaaga-3'
TTGTGAGCCAGGGCATTGGCCACACCAGCCACCACCTTCTGATAGGCAGCCTGCACCTGAGGTTAATCAC
TTAGTGATGGTGATGGTGATGGTGGTGCTCGAGTCAGAGAATGGGACAGCCCCTCCGACGCTTGTTCTTG
CGGACCTGGAGGCCAGCCCGAGTGGCCATCTCAAACACCTCCCGCACTCCCTCCTTGGTCTTGGCTGAGC
ACTCAAGGTAGCCAAAGGCACTGATCCGGTTCGCCATGTCCCGGCCTTCCTCAGACCGAACGGGCTCCTG
CTTCATCTTGGCCAGCTCTCTCCTGGTGTGCTCGTCTTGCCTCAGGTCCTTCTTATTCCCCACCAGGATG
ATGGGCACGTTGGGGCAGAAGTGCTTCACCTCTGGGGTCCACTTCTCAGGAATGTTTTCCAGGCTGTCAG
GGCTGTCGATGGAGAAGCACATGAGGATGACATCAGTGTCCGGGTAGGAGAGAGGCCGCAGTCGATCATA
GTCTTCCTGCCCTGCTGTGTCCCACAGAGCCAGCTCCACCTGCTTGCCGTCCACCTCAATGTCCGCAATA
TAGTTCTCAAAGACAGTAGGGACGTAGACCTCCGGAAACTGATCCTTGCTGAAGACGATGAGGAGGCAGG
TCTTCCCACAGGCACCATCCCCAACGATCACCAGTTTCTTCCGGATGGCAGCCATTGTGAATTCCTTGTA
CAGCTCGTCCATGCCGAGAGTGATCCCGGCGGCGGTCACGAACTCCAGCAGGACCATGTGATCGCGCTTC
TCGTTGGGGTCTTTGCTCAGTTTGGACTGGTAGCTCAGGTAGTGGTTGTCGGGCAGCAGCACGGGGCCGT
CGCCGATGGGGGTGTTCTGCTGGTAGTGGTCGGCGAGCTGCACGCCGCCGTCCTCGATGTTGTGGCGGAT
CTTGAAGTTTGCCTTGATGCCGTTCTTCTGCTTGTCGGCCATGATATAGACGTTGTGGCTGTTGTAGTTG
TACTCCAGCTTGTGCCCCAGGATGTTGCCGTCCTCCTTGAAGTCGATGCCCTTCAGCTCGATGCGGTTCA
CCAGGGTGTCGCCCTCGAACTTCACCTCGGCGCGGGTCTTGTA
