[The description below was written by a language model from this plasmid's Addgene catalogue record.]
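Description:
RhoC FLARE.sc mCer, mVenus - wt is a single-chain, genetically encoded FRET biosensor for the small GTPase RhoC, built in the Novagen pTriEx backbone. pTriEx is a multi-host expression vector, and the record lists the plasmid for mammalian, bacterial and insect expression, with CMV and p10 given as promoters. CMV drives expression in mammalian cells, while p10 is a baculoviral late promoter used in insect cells. The record does not list a separate bacterial promoter. The plasmid is about 7.9 kb in total, comprising a backbone of roughly 5.2 kb and an insert of about 2.7 kb. It is maintained at high copy number in E. coli under ampicillin selection.

The insert encodes four modules in one polypeptide: a Rho-binding domain (RBD) from the effector kinase ROCK, the cyan fluorescent protein mCerulean, the yellow fluorescent protein mVenus, and RhoC. According to the stated purpose, mCerulean is attached to the ROCK RBD and mVenus to RhoC. The "wt" in the name indicates wild-type RhoC, as opposed to an activating or inactivating mutant. The mVenus portion carries a recorded T153M substitution. In designs of this kind, GTP loading of the GTPase lets the RBD within the same chain bind it. This changes the distance or orientation between the donor (mCerulean) and the acceptor (mVenus), and so alters FRET efficiency. Because both fluorophores sit on one chain, they are present in equal amounts, which simplifies ratiometric imaging.

The associated publication used the sensor in migrating cells to compare the activation kinetics of RhoC and RhoA. No feature table was supplied, so linker details and the exact arrangement of the elements cannot be confirmed here.
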