Addgene plasmid #65071: RhoC FLARE.sc mCer, mVenus - wt
Purpose: RhoC biosensor single chain; mCerulean-tagged ROCK-RBD, mVenus-tagged RhoC
Depositing lab: Klaus Hahn. Depositing organization: University of North Carolina at Chapel Hill. Publication: A RhoC biosensor reveals differences in the activation kinetics of RhoA and RhoC in migrating cells. Zawistowski JS, Sabouri-Ghomi M, Danuser G, Hahn KM, Hodgson L. PLoS One. 2013 Nov 5;8(11):e79877. doi: 10.1371/journal.pone.0079877. eCollection 2013. PONE-D-13-18183 PubMed 24224016.
Backbone
  Vector backbone: pTriEx
  Backbone manufacturer: Novagen
  Backbone size w/o insert (bp): 5200
  Total vector size (bp): 7888
  Vector type: Mammalian Expression, Bacterial Expression, Insect Expression
Growth in bacteria
  Bacterial resistance: Ampicillin, 100 μg/mL
  Growth temperature: 37°C
  Growth strain: DH5alpha
  Copy number: High Copy
Gene/Insert
  Gene/Insert name: RBD, mCerulean, mVenus, RhoC
  Insert size (bp): 2688
  Mutation: T153M in mVenus
  Promoter: CMV, p10
  Cloning method: Unknown
  Sequencing primers: 5′ CMV Forward
Terms and licenses: Academic/Nonprofit Terms; Industry Terms: Not Available to Industry
How to cite: RhoC FLARE.sc mCer, mVenus - wt was a gift from Klaus Hahn (Addgene plasmid # 65071 ; http://n2t.net/addgene:65071 ; RRID:Addgene_65071)
